>Addgene plasmid #30714 | pCS2-F2-ACG | addgene partial sequence | sequence record 38914 | SP6  5'-ATTTAGGTGACACTATAG-3'
GATCTGCCACCATGGCTCCAAGAAGAAGCGTAAGGTAGACTACAAAGACCATGACGGTGATTATAAAGAT
CATGACATCGATTACAAGGATGACGATGACAAGGGTACCCGCCCATATGCTTGCCCTGTCGAGTCCTGTG
ACCGCCGCTTCAGTCGCTCTGACAACCTCACCCGTCACATCCGGATTCACACAGGCCAGAAGCCCTTCCA
GTGTCGCATCTGCATGAGGAACTTCAGCCGTTCTGACACCCTCAAAAACCACATCCGCACCCACACAGGC
GAGAAGCCTTTTGCATGCGACATCTGTGGGAGGAAGTTTGCCCAGCGTTCTACCCGCAAACGGCACACCA
AAATCCATACAGGTGGATCCCAACTAGTCAAAAGTGAACTGGAGGAGAAGAAATCTGAACTTCGTCATAA
ATTGAAATATGTGCCTCATGAATATATTGAATTAATTGAAATTGCCAGAAATTCCACTCAGGATAGAATT
CTTGAAATGAAGGTAATGGAATTTTTTATGAAAGTTTATGGATATAGAGGTAAACATTTGGGTGGATCAA
GGAAACCGGACGGAGCAATTTATACTGTCGGATCTCCTATTGATTACGGTGTGATCGTGGATACTAAAGC
TTATAGCGGAGGTTATAATCTGCCAATTGGCCAAGCAGATGAAATGGAACGATATGTCGAAGAAAATCAA
ACACGAAACAAACATCTCAACCCTAATGAATGGTGGAAAGTCTATCCATCTTCTGTAACGGAATTTAAGT
TTTTATTTGTGAGTGGTCACTTTAAAGGAAACTACAAAGCTCAGCTTACACGATTAAATCATATCACTAA
TT
