>Addgene plasmid #30714 | pCS2-F2-ACG | depositor partial sequence | sequence record 39325 | pCS2-F2-ACG sequence 267 bps
GGTACCCGCCCATATGCTTGCCCTGTCGAGTCCTGTGACCGCCGCTTCAGTCGCTCTGACAACCTCACCC
GTCACATCCGGATTCACACAGGCCAGAAGCCCTTCCAGTGTCGCATCTGCATGAGGAACTTCAGCCGTTC
TGACACCCTCAAAAACCACATCCGCACCCACACAGGCGAGAAGCCTTTTGCATGCGACATCTGTGGGAGG
AAGTTTGCCCAGCGTTCTACCCGCAAACGGCACACCAAAATCCATACAGGTGGATCC
