[The description below was written by a language model from this plasmid's Addgene catalogue record.]
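Description:
pCS2-F2-ACG is a high-copy bacterial plasmid built on a modified pCS2 backbone (about 6.1 kb without insert) and catalogued as an mRNA production vector. It is propagated in standard E. coli cloning strains under ampicillin selection. pCS2-type vectors are generally used as templates for in vitro transcription of capped mRNA, and the listing of SP6 as the 5′ sequencing primer is consistent with an SP6 promoter lying upstream of the insert. However, no feature table is provided, so the exact promoter, polyadenylation and origin elements of this modified backbone are not stated in the record.

The insert, named F2 ACG, is 351 bp long, carries an N-terminal Flag tag and sits between KpnI and BamHI sites that were both preserved, so it can be excised or exchanged. The record gives no further description of the insert. Given the name and the associated work on modularly assembled zinc-finger nucleases in zebrafish, it most plausibly represents a finger-2 position zinc-finger module recognising the ACG DNA triplet, one member of an archive of single-finger modules that can be combined into multi-finger arrays. That reading is an inference rather than a stated fact. The species field lists zebrafish, which likely reflects the intended application organism. Whether the modified backbone also supplies other nuclease components, such as a nuclear localisation signal or a FokI cleavage domain, is not recorded. The plasmid's apparent use is as a building block for assembling custom zinc-finger nucleases, which are then expressed from injected mRNA for targeted gene disruption in zebrafish embryos.
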