Addgene plasmid #30714: pCS2-F2-ACG
Depositing lab: Nathan Lawson & Scot Wolfe. Depositing organization: University of Massachusetts, Worcester. Publication: Evaluation and application of modularly assembled zinc-finger nucleases in zebrafish. Zhu C, Smith T, McNulty J, Rayla AL, Lakshmanan A, Siekmann AF, Buffardi M, Meng X, Shin J, Padmanabhan A, Cifuentes D, Giraldez AJ, Look AT, Epstein JA, Lawson ND, Wolfe SA. Development. 2011 Oct;138(20):4555-64. 10.1242/dev.066779 PubMed 21937602.
Backbone
  Vector backbone: pCS2 (modified)
  Backbone size w/o insert (bp): 6141
  Vector type: mRNA production
Growth in bacteria
  Bacterial resistance: Ampicillin, 100 μg/mL
  Growth temperature: 37°C
  Growth strain: DH5alpha
  Growth instructions: XL1Blue
  Copy number: High Copy
Gene/Insert
  Gene/Insert name: F2 ACG
  Species: D. rerio (zebrafish)
  Insert size (bp): 351
  Tag / fusion protein: Flag (N terminal on insert)
  Cloning method: Restriction Enzyme; 5′ cloning site KpnI (not destroyed); 3′ cloning site BamHI (not destroyed)
  Sequencing primers: 5′ SP6; 3′ attaaccctcactaaaggga
Terms and licenses: Academic/Nonprofit Terms; Industry Terms: Not Available to Industry
How to cite: pCS2-F2-ACG was a gift from Nathan Lawson & Scot Wolfe (Addgene plasmid # 30714 ; http://n2t.net/addgene:30714 ; RRID:Addgene_30714)
